>Addgene plasmid #230190 | AiP12159 - pAAV-AiE0397h-minBG-SYFP2-WPRE3-BGHpA (Alias: CN2159) | addgene full sequence | sequence record 470443 | Addgene NGS Result
GATTTATAAGGGATTTTGCCGATTTCGGTCTATTGGTTAAAAAATGAGCTGATTTAACAAAAATTTAACG
CGAATTTTAACAAAATATTAACGTTTACAATTTTATGGTGCACTCTCAGTACAATCTGCTCTGATGCCGC
ATAGTTAAGCCAGCCCCGACACCCGCCAACACCCGCTGACGCGCCCTGACGGGCTTGTCTGCTCCCGGCA
TCCGCTTACAGACAAGCTGTGACCGTCTCCGGGAGCTGCATGTGTCAGAGGTTTTCACCGTCATCACCGA
AACGCGCGAGACGAAAGGGCCTCGTGATACGCCTATTTTTATAGGTTAATGTCATGATAATAATGGTTTC
TTAGACGTCAGGTGGCACTTTTCGGGGAAATGTGCGCGGAACCCCTATTTGTTTATTTTTCTAAATACAT
TCAAATATGTATCCGCTCATGAGACAATAACCCTGATAAATGCTTCAATAATATTGAAAAAGGAAGAGTA
TGAGTATTCAACATTTCCGTGTCGCCCTTATTCCCTTTTTTGCGGCATTTTGCCTTCCTGTTTTTGCTCA
CCCAGAAACGCTGGTGAAAGTAAAAGATGCTGAAGATCAGTTGGGTGCACGAGTGGGTTACATCGAACTG
GATCTCAACAGCGGTAAGATCCTTGAGAGTTTTCGCCCCGAAGAACGTTTTCCAATGATGAGCACTTTTA
AAGTTCTGCTATGTGGCGCGGTATTATCCCGTATTGACGCCGGGCAAGAGCAACTCGGTCGCCGCATACA
CTATTCTCAGAATGACTTGGTTGAGTACTCACCAGTCACAGAAAAGCATCTTACGGATGGCATGACAGTA
AGAGAATTATGCAGTGCTGCCATAACCATGAGTGATAACACTGCGGCCAACTTACTTCTGACAACGATCG
GAGGACCGAAGGAGCTAACCGCTTTTTTGCACAACATGGGGGATCATGTAACTCGCCTTGATCGTTGGGA
ACCGGAGCTGAATGAAGCCATACCAAACGACGAGCGTGACACCACGATGCCTGTAGCAATGGCAACAACG
TTGCGCAAACTATTAACTGGCGAACTACTTACTCTAGCTTCCCGGCAACAATTAATAGACTGGATGGAGG
CGGATAAAGTTGCAGGACCACTTCTGCGCTCGGCCCTTCCGGCTGGCTGGTTTATTGCTGATAAATCTGG
AGCCGGTGAGCGTGGGTCTCGCGGTATCATTGCAGCACTGGGGCCAGATGGTAAGCCCTCCCGTATCGTA
GTTATCTACACGACGGGGAGTCAGGCAACTATGGATGAACGAAATAGACAGATCGCTGAGATAGGTGCCT
CACTGATTAAGCATTGGTAACTGTCAGACCAAGTTTACTCATATATACTTTAGATTGATTTAAAACTTCA
TTTTTAATTTAAAAGGATCTAGGTGAAGATCCTTTTTGATAATCTCATGACCAAAATCCCTTAACGTGAG
TTTTCGTTCCACTGAGCGTCAGACCCCGTAGAAAAGATCAAAGGATCTTCTTGAGATCCTTTTTTTCTGC
GCGTAATCTGCTGCTTGCAAACAAAAAAACCACCGCTACCAGCGGTGGTTTGTTTGCCGGATCAAGAGCT
ACCAACTCTTTTTCCGAAGGTAACTGGCTTCAGCAGAGCGCAGATACCAAATACTGTTCTTCTAGTGTAG
CCGTAGTTAGGCCACCACTTCAAGAACTCTGTAGCACCGCCTACATACCTCGCTCTGCTAATCCTGTTAC
CAGTGGCTGCTGCCAGTGGCGATAAGTCGTGTCTTACCGGGTTGGACTCAAGACGATAGTTACCGGATAA
GGCGCAGCGGTCGGGCTGAACGGGGGGTTCGTGCACACAGCCCAGCTTGGAGCGAACGACCTACACCGAA
CTGAGATACCTACAGCGTGAGCTATGAGAAAGCGCCACGCTTCCCGAAGGGAGAAAGGCGGACAGGTATC
CGGTAAGCGGCAGGGTCGGAACAGGAGAGCGCACGAGGGAGCTTCCAGGGGGAAACGCCTGGTATCTTTA
TAGTCCTGTCGGGTTTCGCCACCTCTGACTTGAGCGTCGATTTTTGTGATGCTCGTCAGGGGGGCGGAGC
CTATGGAAAAACGCCAGCAACGCGGCCTTTTTACGGTTCCTGGCCTTTTGCTGGCCTTTTGCTCACATGT
CCTGCAGGCAGCTGCGCGCTCGCTCGCTCACTGAGGCCGCCCGGGCGTCGGGCGACCTTTGGTCGCCCGG
CCTCAGTGAGCGAGCGAGCGCGCAGAGAGGGAGTGGCCAACTCCATCACTAGGGGTTCCTGCGGCCGCAC
GCGTGGAGATTTGGTCCTGATTTTGAATGGTTTTTCTTGGTGGGCAGTGGTTGTCTGAGGCTTTGAACTG
ATCTTTAACACACAGGAATGAGTTCTAGGCACTTCTGGAGTGGTCCAGAGCACCTCTAAATACGAAGCAG
CAGATGAGGTCATGGTAATTCGGGGAGTCAGAAGTGGAAGGGTGGGGGGTTGAAAGCTATAATCACTGTC
AAAGGGGTGTTTTCTGTAGACAAGTGAATGGAGCTATTGTACACAAACTCAGTGGTTGCCAAGCATGTGG
CCCAATTATTTTGCCTTCATGAGCATGGCACGGAAGGATCTCTTTAGAGAACTTGATTCACACAAGTTTG
TGTTTAGTCTAACGGTAGCAGGCAAAAGCCTGGGGAATTTGAACCTAAGAGTCTTTACAAGTTCCTGCCT
CCCAAATCGAGCTCGGGCTGGGCATAAAAGTCAGGGCAGAGCCATCTATTGCTTACATTTGCTTCTGGGA
TCCAGATCTTTCGAAGCTAGCGCTACCGGTCGCCACCATGGTGAGCAAGGGCGAGGAGCTGTTCACCGGG
GTGGTGCCCATCCTGGTCGAGCTGGACGGCGACGTAAACGGCCACAAGTTCAGCGTGTCCGGCGAGGGCG
AGGGCGATGCCACCTACGGCAAGCTGACCCTGAAGCTGATCTGCACCACCGGCAAGCTGCCCGTGCCCTG
GCCCACCCTCGTGACCACCCTGGGCTACGGCGTGCAGTGCTTCGCCCGCTACCCCGACCACATGAAGCAG
CACGACTTCTTCAAGTCCGCCATGCCCGAAGGCTACGTCCAGGAGCGCACCATCTTCTTCAAGGACGACG
GCAACTACAAGACCCGCGCCGAGGTGAAGTTCGAGGGCGACACCCTGGTGAACCGCATCGAGCTGAAGGG
CATCGACTTCAAGGAGGACGGCAACATCCTGGGGCACAAGCTGGAGTACAACTACAACAGCCACAACGTC
TATATCACCGCCGACAAGCAGAAGAACGGCATCAAGGCCAACTTCAAGATCCGCCACAACATCGAGGACG
GCGGCGTGCAGCTCGCCGACCACTACCAGCAGAACACCCCCATCGGCGACGGCCCCGTGCTGCTGCCCGA
CAACCACTACCTGAGCTACCAGTCCAAGCTGAGCAAAGACCCCAACGAGAAGCGCGATCACATGGTCCTG
CTGGAGTTCGTGACCGCCGCCGGGATCACTCTCGGCATGGACGAGCTGTACAAGTAAGTCGACGGCGCGC
CGCGGCCGCGAATTCGATATCATAATCAACCTCTGGATTACAAAATTTGTGAAAGATTGACTGGTATTCT
TAACTATGTTGCTCCTTTTACGCTATGTGGATACGCTGCTTTAATGCCTTTGTATCATGCTATTGCTTCC
CGTATGGCTTTCATTTTCTCCTCCTTGTATAAATCCTGGTTAGTTCTTGCCACGGCGGAACTCATCGCCG
CCTGCCTTGCCCGCTGCTGGACAGGGGCTCGGCTGTTGGGCACTGACAATTCCGTGGCTCGAGAGATCTT
CGACTGTGCCTTCTAGTTGCCAGCCATCTGTTGTTTGCCCCTCCCCCGTGCCTTCCTTGACCCTGGAAGG
TGCCACTCCCACTGTCCTTTCCTAATAAAATGAGGAAATTGCATCGCATTGTCTGAGTAGGTGTCATTCT
ATTCTGGGGGGTGGGGTGGGGCAGGACAGCAAGGGGGAGGATTGGGAAGACAATAGCAGGCATGAGATCT
CACGTGCGGACCGAGCGGCCGCAGGAACCCCTAGTGATGGAGTTGGCCACTCCCTCTCTGCGCGCTCGCT
CGCTCACTGAGGCCGGGCGACCAAAGGTCGCCCGACGCCCGGGCTTTGCCCGGGCGGCCTCAGTGAGCGA
GCGAGCGCGCAGCTGCCTGCAGGGGCGCCTGATGCGGTATTTTCTCCTTACGCATCTGTGCGGTATTTCA
CACCGCATA
[95 nt withheld, positions 4280-4374]
T
[46 nt withheld, positions 4376-4421]
C
[141 nt withheld, positions 4423-4563]
CCTTTGACGTTGGAGTCCACGTTCTTT
[37 nt withheld, positions 4591-4627]
ACTCTATCTCGGGCTATTCTTTT
Features (pLannotate 1.2.2; 14 found; start..end, strand, type, name):
    104..153     -  misc_feature   bom (fragment): basis of mobility region from pBR322
    255..290     -  CDS            rop (fragment): Rop protein, which maintains plasmids at low copy number; rop
    385..489     +  promoter       AmpR promoter: bla
    490..1350    +  CDS            AmpR: β-lactamase; bla; confers resistance to ampicillin, carbenicillin, and related antibiotics
   1521..2109    +  rep_origin     ori: high-copy-number ColE1/pMB1/pBR322/pUC origin of replication
   2182..2209    +  repeat_region  AAV2 ITR (fragment): inverted terminal repeat of adeno-associated virus serotype 2 inverted
   2238..2265    +  repeat_region  AAV2 ITR (fragment): inverted terminal repeat of adeno-associated virus serotype 2 inverted
   2838..3554    +  CDS            SYFP2: SYFP2 is a basic (constitutively fluorescent) yellow fluorescent protein published in 2006, derived from Aequorea victoria. It is reported to be a very rapidly-maturing monomer with moderate acid sensitivity.
   3594..3751    +  misc_feature   WPRE (fragment): woodchuck hepatitis virus posttranscriptional regulatory element
   3757..3837    +  misc_feature   WPRE (fragment): woodchuck hepatitis virus posttranscriptional regulatory element
   3854..3965    +  polyA_signal   bGH poly(A) signal: bovine growth hormone polyadenylation signal
   4083..4223    +  repeat_region  AAV2 ITR: inverted terminal repeat of adeno-associated virus serotype 2 inverted
   4228..4279    -  misc_feature   bom (fragment): basis of mobility region from pBR322
   4298..103     +  rep_origin     f1 ori (across the origin) (sequence partly withheld): f1 bacteriophage origin of replication; arrow indicates direction of (+) strand synthesis
