[The description below was written by a language model from this plasmid's Addgene catalogue record and pLannotate feature annotations shown in this document.]
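Description:
AiP12159 - pAAV-AiE0397h-minBG-SYFP2-WPRE3-BGHpA (alias CN2159) is an AAV transfer plasmid built on a pAAV2 backbone and intended for packaging a reporter genome into recombinant adeno-associated virus for delivery to brain tissue. In bacteria it is maintained as a high-copy plasmid through a ColE1/pUC-type origin and selected with ampicillin via the β-lactamase gene and its native promoter. An f1 phage origin and small remnants of pBR322 bom and rop sequences are also annotated in the backbone. The sequenced record is 4,650 nt.

The payload lies between AAV2 inverted terminal repeats, which provide the cis signals for replication and encapsidation of the vector genome. The downstream ITR is annotated in full, while the upstream one is detected only as two short fragments, which may reflect the difficulty of sequencing or annotating these structured repeats. Between the upstream ITR and the reporter lies an unannotated stretch, which by the construct name should hold the AiE0397h enhancer and the minimal beta-globin promoter (minBG). The minimal promoter has little activity on its own, so expression depends on the enhancer, which is designed to restrict transgene expression to specific brain cell populations. The record does not state which populations. The driven gene is SYFP2, a rapidly maturing monomeric yellow fluorescent protein, followed by a shortened woodchuck posttranscriptional element (WPRE3, annotated as two WPRE fragments) to boost transcript expression and a bovine growth hormone polyadenylation signal. The construct belongs to a collection of enhancer AAVs developed for genetic access to cortical cell types. It serves to label, and thereby assess the specificity of, the cells in which the enhancer is active.
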