Addgene plasmid #230190: AiP12159 - pAAV-AiE0397h-minBG-SYFP2-WPRE3-BGHpA (Alias: CN2159)
Purpose: AiE0397h is an enhancer sequence, designed to drive AAV-mediated transgene expression in specific populations of brain cells
Depositing lab: Allen Institute for Brain Science & Boaz Levi. Depositing organization: Allen Institute. Publication: A suite of enhancer AAVs and transgenic mouse lines for genetic access to cortical cell types. Ben-Simon Y, Hooper M, Narayan S, Daigle TL, Dwivedi D, Way SW, Oster A, Stafford DA, Mich JK, Taormina MJ, Martinez RA, Opitz-Araya X, Roth JR, Alexander JR, Allen S, Amster A, Arbuckle J, Ayala A, Baker PM, Bakken TE, Barcelli T, Barta S, Bendrick J, Bertagnolli D, Bielstein C, Bishwakarma P, Bowlus J, Boyer G, Brouner K, Casian B, Casper T, Chakka AB, Chakrabarty R, Chance RK, Chavan S, Clark M, Colbert K, Collman F, Daniel S, Departee M, DiValentin P, Donadio N, Dotson N, Egdorf T, Fliss T, Gabitto M, Garcia J, Gary A, Gasperini M, Gloe J, Goldy J, Gore BB, Graybuck L, Greisman N, Haeseleer F, Halterman C, Haradon Z, Hastings SD, Helback O, Ho W, Hockemeyer D, Huang C, Huff S, Hunker A, Johansen N, Jones D, Juneau Z, Kalmbach B, Kannan M, Khem S, Kussick E, Kutsal R, Larsen R, Lee C, Lee AY, Leibly M, Lenz GH, Li S, Liang E, Lusk N, Madigan Z, Malloy J, Malone J, McCue R, Melchor J, Mollenkopf T, Moosman S, Morin E, Newman D, Ng L, Ngo K, Omstead V, Otto S, Oyama A, Pena N, Pham T, Phillips E, Pom CA, Potekhina L, Ransford S, Ray PL, Rette D, Reynoldson C, Rimorin C, Rocha D, Ruiz A, Sanchez REA, Sawyer L, Sedeno-Cortes A, Sevigny JP, Shapovalova N, Shepard N, Shulga L, Sigler AR, Siverts L, Soliman S, Somasundaram S, Staats B, Stewart K, Szelenyi E, Tieu M, Trader C, Tran A, van Velthoven CTJ, Walker M, Wang Y, Weed N, Wirthlin M, Wood T, Wynalda B, Yao Z, Zhou T, Ariza J, Dee N, Reding M, Ronellenfitch K, Mufti S, Sunkin SM, Smith KA, Esposito L, Waters J, Thyagarajan B, Yao S, Lein ES, Zeng H, Levi BP, Ngai J, Ting JT, Tasic B. Cell. 2025 May 16:S0092-8674(25)00513-6. doi: 10.1016/j.cell.2025.05.002. PubMed 40403729.
Backbone
  Vector backbone: pAAV2
  Vector type: AAV
Growth in bacteria
  Bacterial resistance: Ampicillin, 100 μg/mL
  Growth temperature: 37°C
  Growth strain: NEB Stable
  Copy number: High Copy
Gene/Insert
  Gene/Insert name: SYFP2
  Species: Synthetic
  Promoter: minBG
  Cloning method: Gibson Cloning
Terms and licenses: Academic/Nonprofit Terms; Industry Terms: Not Available to Industry
How to cite: AiP12159 - pAAV-AiE0397h-minBG-SYFP2-WPRE3-BGHpA (Alias: CN2159) was a gift from Allen Institute for Brain Science & Boaz Levi (Addgene plasmid # 230190 ; http://n2t.net/addgene:230190 ; RRID:Addgene_230190)
